Addgene plasmid #167512: pFCiR2
Purpose: Broad-Host range expression vector, RSF1010 origin, CinRAM activator, PCin promoter, mRFP, Kanamycin Resistance Marker.
Depositing lab: Christopher Reisch. Depositing organization: University of Florida. Publication: A plasmid toolbox for controlled gene expression across the Proteobacteria. Schuster LA, Reisch CR. Nucleic Acids Res. 2021 Jun 14. pii: 6298615. doi: 10.1093/nar/gkab496. PubMed 34125913.
Backbone
  Vector backbone: pFCiR2
  Vector type: Bacterial Expression, Synthetic Biology
Growth in bacteria
  Bacterial resistance: Kanamycin, 50 μg/mL
  Growth temperature: 37°C
  Growth strain: DH5alpha
  Copy number: Low Copy
Gene/Insert
  Gene/Insert name: CinRAM-mRFP
  Species: Synthetic
  Promoter: PCin
  Cloning method: Ligation Independent Cloning
Resource information
  A portion of this plasmid was derived from a plasmid made by: sAJM.1506 was from Addgene plasmid #108254
Terms and licenses: Academic/Nonprofit Terms; Industry Terms: Not Available to Industry
How to cite: pFCiR2 was a gift from Christopher Reisch (Addgene plasmid # 167512 ; http://n2t.net/addgene:167512 ; RRID:Addgene_167512)
