[The description below was written by a language model from this plasmid's Addgene catalogue record and pLannotate feature annotations shown in this document.]
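Description:
pFCiR2 is a 9.45 kb broad-host-range bacterial expression vector built on the RSF1010 replicon and belongs to a plasmid toolbox for controlled gene expression across the Proteobacteria. Replication depends on the RSF1010 oriV together with the plasmid-encoded RepA, RepB and RepC proteins. This makes the replicon largely independent of host-specific initiation factors, so it can be maintained in many Gram-negative species, and the record lists it as low copy. The annotation also shows the RSF1010 oriT with the mobB and mobC mobilisation genes, so the plasmid should be transferable by conjugation when a helper supplies the transfer machinery. An R1162-like antisense RNA lies upstream of repA. Selection is by kanamycin through the Tn5-derived neo (nptII) gene. The adjacent ble and tnpA fragments are remnants of that Tn5 origin. Short fragments of CmR, lacZα, lacI and an M13 origin appear to be non-functional carry-over from earlier cloning steps.

The payload is a synthetic inducible module, CinRAM-mRFP. According to the catalogue entry, the CinRAM activator drives the PCin promoter, which in turn controls the monomeric red fluorescent protein mRFP1. The activator gene and PCin are not annotated in the feature table; they probably lie in the unannotated stretch upstream of the reporter, near a lacI promoter fragment on the opposite strand. CinR-type regulators are quorum-sensing activators that respond to an acyl-homoserine lactone, although the record does not name the inducer. A sTRSV hammerhead ribozyme sits just upstream of mRFP1 and acts as a self-cleaving insulator that standardises the 5′ end of the transcript. The record notes that part of the plasmid derives from another deposited construct. The vector is suited to characterising induction behaviour by fluorescence in diverse hosts.
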