Features (pLannotate 1.2.2; 19 found; start..end, strand, type, name):
    330..724     -  rep_origin     RSF1010 oriV: replication origin of the broad-host-range plasmid RSF1010; requires the RSF1010 RepA/B/C proteins for replication (Scholz et al., 1989)
    754..1035    -  CDS            mobC: MOBC_ECOLX - Protein predicted: Swiss-Prot protein existence level 4. This protein is essential to promote the specific transfer of the plasmid in the presence of conjugative plasmids. From Escherichia coli.
   1066..1153    +  oriT           RSF1010 oriT: origin of transfer of the broad-host-range plasmid RSF1010 (Scholz et al., 1989)
   1982..2392    +  CDS            mobB: MOBB2_ECOLX - Protein predicted: Swiss-Prot protein existence level 4. This protein is essential to promote the specific transfer of the plasmid in the presence of conjugative plasmids. From Escherichia coli.
   2392..3363    +  CDS            RSF1010 RepB: replication protein B of the broad-host-range plasmid RSF1010 (Scholz et al., 1989); repB
   3806..3880    +  ncRNA          Plasmid R1162: Accession: RF00043 - R1162-like plasmid antisense RNA
   3874..4713    +  CDS            RSF1010 RepA: replication protein A of the broad-host-range plasmid RSF1010 (Scholz et al., 1989); repA
   4700..5551    +  CDS            RSF1010 RepC (fragment): replication protein C of the broad-host-range plasmid RSF1010 (Scholz et al., 1989); repC
   5779..5809    -  CDS            CmR (fragment): chloramphenicol acetyltransferase; cat; confers resistance to chloramphenicol
   5809..5886    +  rep_origin     M13 ori (fragment): M13 bacteriophage origin of replication; arrow indicates direction of (+) strand synthesis
   5890..6045    -  CDS            lacZα (fragment): LacZα fragment of β-galactosidase; lacZ fragment
   6838..6883    -  promoter       lacI promoter (fragment): lacI
   7192..7241    +  misc_RNA       sTRSV HHRz: hammerhead ribozyme from the tobacco ringspot virus satellite RNA (Khvorova et al., 2003)
   7304..7978    +  CDS            mRFP1: mRFP1 is a basic (constitutively fluorescent) red fluorescent protein published in 2002, derived from Discosoma sp.. It is reported to be a somewhat slowly-maturing monomer with low acid sensitivity.
   8009..8093    -  CDS            lacI (fragment): lac repressor; lacI; The lac repressor binds to the lac operator to inhibit transcription in E. coli. This inhibition can be relieved by adding lactose or isopropyl-β-D-thiogalactopyranoside (IPTG).
   8104..8220    -  CDS            CmR (fragment): chloramphenicol acetyltransferase; cat; confers resistance to chloramphenicol
   8220..8372    -  CDS            ble (fragment): BLE_KLEPN - Experimental evidence at protein level: Swiss-Prot protein existence level 1. Binding protein with a strong affinity to the bleomycin family of antibiotics. Binds to CL990; an antimitotic-antibiotic compound. From Klebsiella pneumoniae.
   8396..9187    -  CDS            neo: KKA2_KLEPN - Also known as kan, nptII. Experimental evidence at protein level: Swiss-Prot protein existence level 1. Resistance to kanamycin, neomycin, paromomycin, ribostamycin, butirosin and gentamicin B. From Klebsiella pneumoniae.
   9219..3       -  CDS            tnpA (fragment) (across the origin): TN5P_ECOLX - Also known as tnp. Experimental evidence at protein level: Swiss-Prot protein existence level 1. Mediates transposition of transposon Tn5 by a 'cut and paste' mechanism. First, the monomeric transposase binds the 19 bp inverted DNA repeats flanking the transposon. Then, dimerization of the DNA- bound transposase creates a synaptic DNA complex. After nicking of the first DNA strand, excision of the transposon proceeds through a series of intermediates. The transposase then mediates the insertion of the transposon at a new site by strand transfer. The activity of the wild- type tran
>Addgene plasmid #167512 | pFCiR2 | addgene full sequence | sequence record 332752 | Addgene NGS Result
GGTGGCACTTTTCGGGGATCTTCAAATTCCCGTTGCACATAGCCCGGCAATTCCTTTCCCTGCTCTGCCA
TAAGCGCAGCGAATGCCGGGTAATACTCGTCAACGATCTGATAGAGAAGGGTTTGCTCGGGTCGGTGGCT
CTGGTAACGACCAGTATCCCGATCCCGGCTGGCCGTCCTGGCCGCCACATGAGGCATGTTCCGCGTCCTT
GCAATACTGTGTTTACATACAGTCTATCGCTTAGCGGAAAGTTCTTTTACCCTCAGCCGAAATGCCTGCC
GTTGCTAGACATTGCCAGCCAGTGCCCGTCACTCCCGTACTAACTGTCACGAACCCCTGCAATAACTGTC
ACGCCCCCCTGCAATAACTGTCACGAACCCCTGCAATAACTGTCACGCCCCCAAACCTGCAAACCCAGCA
GGGGCGGGGGCTGGCGGGGTGTTGGAAAAATCCATCCATGATTATCTAAGAATAATCCACTAGGCGCGGT
TATCAGCGCCCTTGTGGGGCGCTGCTGCCCTTGCCCAATATGCCCGGCCAGAGGCCGGATAGCTGGTCTA
TTCGCTGCGCTAGGCTACACACCGCCCCACCGCTGCGCGGCAGGGGGAAAGGCGGGCAAAGCCCGCTAAA
CCCCACACCAAACCCCGCAGAAATACGCTGGAGCGCTTTTAGCCGCTTTAGCGGCCTTTCCCCCTACCCG
AAGGGTGGGGGCGCGTGTGCAGCCCCGCAGGGCCTGTCTCGGTCGATCATTCAGCCCGGCTCATCCTTCT
GGCGTGGCGGCAGACCGAACAAGGCGCGGTCGTGGTCGCGTTCAAGGTACGCATCCATTGCCGCCATGAG
CCGATCCTCCGGCCACTCGCTGCTGTTCACCTTGGCCAAAATCATGGCCCCCACCAGCACCTTGCGCCTT
GTTTCGTTCTTGCGCTCTTGCTGCTGTTCCCTTGCCCGCACCCGCTGAATTTCGGCATTGATTCGCGCTC
GTTGTTCTTCGAGCTTGGCCAGCCGATCCGCCGCCTTGTTGCTCCCCTTAACCATCTTGACACCCCATTG
TTAATGTGCTGTCTCGTAGGCTATCATGGAGGCACAGCGGCGGCAATCCCGACCCTACTTTGTAGGGGAG
GGCGCACTTACCGGTTTCTCTTCGAGAAACTGGCCTAACGGCCACCCTTCGGGCGGTGCGCTCTCCGAGG
GCCATTGCATGGAGCCGAAAAGCAAAAGCAACAGCGAGGCAGCATGGCGATTTATCACCTTACGGCGAAA
ACCGGCAGCAGGTCGGGCGGCCAATCGGCCAGGGCCAAGGCCGACTACATCCAGCGCGAAGGCAAGTATG
CCCGCGACATGGATGAAGTCTTGCACGCCGAATCCGGGCACATGCCGGAGTTCGTCGAGCGGCCCGCCGA
CTACTGGGATGCTGCCGACCTGTATGAACGCGCCAATGGGCGGCTGTTCAAGGAGGTCGAATTTGCCCTG
CCGGTCGAGCTGACCCTCGACCAGCAGAAGGCGCTGGCGTCCGAGTTCGCCCAGCACCTGACCGGTGCCG
AGCGCCTGCCGTATACGCTGGCCATCCATGCCGGTGGCGGCGAGAACCCGCACTGCCACCTGATGATCTC
CGAGCGGATCAATGACGGCATCGAGCGGCCCGCCGCTCAGTGGTTCAAGCGGTACAACGGCAAGACCCCG
GAGAAGGGCGGGGCACAGAAGACCGAAGCGCTCAAGCCCAAGGCATGGCTTGAGCAGACCCGCGAGGCAT
GGGCCGACCATGCCAACCGGGCATTAGAGCGGGCTGGCCACGACGCCCGCATTGACCACAGAACACTTGA
GGCGCAGGGCATCGAGCGCCTGCCCGGTGTTCACCTGGGGCCGAACGTGGTGGAGATGGAAGGCCGGGGC
ATCCGCACCGACCGGGCAGACGTGGCCCTGAACATCGACACCGCCAACGCCCAGATCATCGACTTACAGG
AATACCGGGAGGCAATAGACCATGAACGCAATCGACAGAGTGAAGAAATCCAGAGGCATCAACGAGTTAG
CGGAGCAGATCGAACCGCTGGCCCAGAGCATGGCGACACTGGCCGACGAAGCCCGGCAGGTCATGAGCCA
GACCCAGCAGGCCAGCGAGGCGCAGGCGGCGGAGTGGCTGAAAGCCCAGCGCCAGACAGGGGCGGCATGG
GTGGAGCTGGCCAAAGAGTTGCGGGAGGTAGCCGCCGAGGTGAGCAGCGCCGCGCAGAGCGCCCGGAGCG
CGTCGCGGGGGTGGCACTGGAAGCTATGGCTAACCGTGATGCTGGCTTCCATGATGCCTACGGTGGTGCT
GCTGATCGCATCGTTGCTCTTGCTCGACCTGACGCCACTGACAACCGAGGACGGCTCGATCTGGCTGCGC
TTGGTGGCCCGATGAAGAACGACAGGACTTTGCAGGCCATAGGCCGACAGCTCAAGGCCATGGGCTGTGA
GCGCTTCGATATCGGCGTCAGGGACGCCACCACCGGCCAGATGATGAACCGGGAATGGTCAGCCGCCGAA
GTGCTCCAGAACACGCCATGGCTCAAGCGGATGAATGCCCAGGGCAATGACGTGTATATCAGGCCCGCCG
AGCAGGAGCGGCATGGTCTGGTGCTGGTGGACGACCTCAGCGAGTTTGACCTGGATGACATGAAAGCCGA
GGGCCGGGAGCCTGCCCTGGTAGTGGAAACCAGCCCGAAGAACTATCAGGCATGGGTCAAGGTGGCCGAC
GCCGCAGGCGGTGAACTTCGGGGGCAGATTGCCCGGACGCTGGCCAGCGAGTACGACGCCGACCCGGCCA
GCGCCGACAGCCGCCACTATGGCCGCTTGGCGGGCTTCACCAACCGCAAGGACAAGCACACCACCCGCGC
CGGTTATCAGCCGTGGGTGCTGCTGCGTGAATCCAAGGGCAAGACCGCCACCGCTGGCCCGGCGCTGGTG
CAGCAGGCTGGCCAGCAGATCGAGCAGGCCCAGCGGCAGCAGGAGAAGGCCCGCAGGCTGGCCAGCCTCG
AACTGCCCGAGCGGCAGCTTAGCCGCCACCGGCGCACGGCGCTGGACGAGTACCGCAGCGAGATGGCCGG
GCTGGTCAAGCGCTTCGGTGATGACCTCAGCAAGTGCGACTTTATCGCCGCGCAGAAGCTGGCCAGCCGG
GGCCGCAGTGCCGAGGAAATCGGCAAGGCCATGGCCGAGGCCAGCCCAGCGCTGGCAGAGCGCAAGCCCG
GCCACGAAGCGGATTACATCGAGCGCACCGTCAGCAAGGTCATGGGTCTGCCCAGCGTCCAGCTTGCGCG
GGCCGAGCTGGCACGGGCACCGGCACCCCGCCAGCGAGGCATGGACAGGGGCGGGCCAGATTTCAGCATG
TAGTGCTTGCGTTGGTACTCACGCCTGTTATACTATGAGTACTCACGCACAGAAGGGGGTTTTATGGAAT
ACGAAAAAAGCGCTTCAGGGTCGGTCTACCTGATCAAAAGTGACAAGGGCTATTGGTTGCCCGGTGGCTT
TGGTTATACGTCAAACAAGGCCGAGGCTGGCCGCTTTTCAGTCGCTGATATGGCCAGCCTTAACCTTGAC
GGCTGCACCTTGTCCTTGTTCCGCGAAGACAAGCCTTTCGGCCCCGGCAAGTTTCTCGGTGACTGATATG
AAAGACCAAAAGGACAAGCAGACCGGCGACCTGCTGGCCAGCCCTGACGCTGTACGCCAAGCGCGATATG
CCGAGCGCATGAAGGCCAAAGGGATGCGTCAGCGCAAGTTCTGGCTGACCGACGACGAATACGAGGCGCT
GCGCGAGTGCCTGGAAGAACTCAGAGCGGCGCAGGGCGGGGGTAGTGACCCCGCCAGCGCCTAACCACCA
ACTGCCTGCAAAGGAGGCAATCAATGGCTACCCATAAGCCTATCAATATTCTGGAGGCGTTCGCAGCAGC
GCCGCCACCGCTGGACTACGTTTTGCCCAACATGGTGGCCGGTACGGTCGGGGCGCTGGTGTCGCCCGGT
GGTGCCGGTAAATCCATGCTGGCCCTGCAACTGGCCGCACAGATTGCAGGCGGGCCGGATCTGCTGGAGG
TGGGCGAACTGCCCACCGGCCCGGTGATCTACCTGCCCGCCGAAGACCCGCCCACCGCCATTCATCACCG
CCTGCACGCCCTTGGGGCGCACCTCAGCGCCGAGGAACGGCAAGCCGTGGCTGACGGCCTGCTGATCCAG
CCGCTGATCGGCAGCCTGCCCAACATCATGGCCCCGGAGTGGTTCGACGGCCTCAAGCGCGCCGCCGAGG
GCCGCCGCCTGATGGTGCTGGACACGCTGCGCCGGTTCCACATCGAGGAAGAAAACGCCAGCGGCCCCAT
GGCCCAGGTCATCGGTCGCATGGAGGCCATCGCCGCCGATACCGGGTGCTCTATCGTGTTCCTGCACCAT
GCCAGCAAGGGCGCGGCCATGATGGGCGCAGGCGACCAGCAGCAGGCCAGCCGGGGCAGCTCGGTACTGG
TCGATAACATCCGCTGGCAGTCCTACCTGTCGAGCATGACCAGCGCCGAGGCCGAGGAATGGGGTGTGGA
CGACGACCAGCGCCGGTTCTTCGTCCGCTTCGGTGTGAGCAAGGCCAACTATGGCGCACCGTTCGCTGAT
CGGTGGTTCAGGCGGCATGACGGCGGGGTGCTCAAGCCCGCCGTGCTGGAGAGGCAGCGCAAGAGCAAGG
GGGTGCCCCGTGGTGAAGCCTAAGAACAAGCACAGCCTCAGCCACGTCCGGCACGACCCGGCGCACTGTC
TGGCCCCCGGCCTGTTCCGTGCCCTCAAGCGGGGCGAGCGCAAGCGCAGCAAGCTGGACGTGACGTATGA
CTACGGCGACGGCAAGCGGATCGAGTTCAGCGGCCCGGAGCCGCTGGGCGCTGATGATCTGCGCATCCTG
CAAGGGCTGGTGGCCATGGCTGGGCCTAATGGCCTAGTGCTTGGCCCGGAACCCAAGACCGAAGGCGGAC
GGCAGCTCCGGCTGTTCCTGGAACCCAAGTGGGAGGCCGTCACCGCTGATGCCATGGTGGTCAAAGGTAG
CTATCGGGCGCTGGCAAAGGAAATCGGGGCAGAGGTCGATAGTGGTGGGGCGCTCAAGCACATACAGGAC
TGCATCGAGCGCCTTTGGAAGGTATCCATCATCGCCCAGAATGGCCGCAAGCGGCAGGGGTTTCGGCTGC
TGTCGGAGTACGCCAGCGACGAGGCGGACGGGCGCCTGTACGTGGCCCTGAACCCCTTGATCGCGCAGGC
CGTCATGGGTGGCGGCCAGCATGTGCGCATCAGCATGGACGAGGTGCGGGCGCTGGACAGCGAAACCGCC
CGCCTGCTGCACCAGCGGCTGTGTGGCTGGATCGACCCCGGCAAAACCGGCAAGGCTTCCATAGATACCT
TGTGCGGCTATGTCTGGCCGTCAGAGGCCAGTGGTTCGACCATGCGCAAGCGCCGCCAGCGGGTGCGCGA
GGCGTTGCCGGAGCTGGTCGCGCTGGGCTGGACGGTAACCGAGTTCGCGGCGGGCAAGTACGACATCACC
CGGCCCAAGGCGGCAGGCTGACCCCCCCCACTCTATTGTAAACAAGACATTTTTATCTTTTATATTCAAT
GGCTTATTTTCCTGCTAATTGGTAATACCATGAAAAATACCATGCTCAGAAAAGGCTTAACAATATTTTG
AAAAATTGCCTACTGAGCGCTGCCGCACAGCTCCATAGCGTTTAAGGGCACCAATAACGCCGCACAGCTC
CATAGCGTTTAAGGGCACCAATAACTGCCTTAAAAAAATTACGCCCAGCCCTGCCACTCATCGCAGTACG
GCCTATTGGTTAAAAAATGAGCTGATTTAACAAAAATTTAACGCGAATTTTAACAAAATATTAACGCTTA
CAATTTCCATTCGCCATTCAGGCTGCGCAACTGTTGGGAAGGGCGATCGGTGCGGGCCTCTTCGCTATTA
CGCCAGCTGGCGAAAGGGGGATGTGCTGCAAGGCGATTAAGTTGGGTAACGCCAGGGTTTTCCCAGTCAC
GACGTTGTAAAACGACGGCCAGTGACTATTACCAATTACGTCGCGTCATGCGGATCCTATAGGGATTGAT
GATGCGCAATTGAACAGCCCGCGACGCGGCGGCCGAGATCGTGGTGCAGCCGAGCCTGAAGCGGGCGGTT
TTCAGGTAATCGCGTGTGGTATGCTCTGATATGCCCAGGATGACCGAAATATCCTTGTAATCCTTGCCGA
GGGCGGTCCAGTGCAGACACTCGATCTCGCGCGGCGACAATGCCGGCACCGGATCGTTTTCGCCATGCAG
CTCATATACGGCCTTGCGGTGGATCAGATGGGCGATCTCGATCCACTCATTGCGGCAGCGGCGCACGAGC
TCGGTCCATTCGTCGGCCGGTATATGGGCATTCAGCGACAGCAGGGCGCGGCGCTGCGCCTTGTCGGCGA
CGGGGATGGAGTAGCCATTGTCATCGATGCCGTGTTTCTGGGCGTCGACCAGCATGGCATAGGCCTCCGG
CGTCGGTTCGACCTCGCTCCAGTCGAAGGGCAGCTGGCGTTCGAAGCCCTGCTTGATGATCGGATCGACC
TTCACATAGCAGTTGAGGAGGTAACGGGAAACCCAGGCATCCGGATAGGTGGTGCGCACGAAGGGCGAAT
CGATCTTGCTCGCGATTGTCTGGGCGAGATGGTAGGTGACGAAATCGAGGTTATATTCCGCCTGGAGAAT
ACGGATGGCGGCATCCACGTTGGCCGCCGCTTTGATCTGTTCGAACGCGGACTCGAACTTTTCGCTATAG
GTATTCTCAATCATTCGCCGTTCTCCGTTGACGGGCGTCTCGGACCTGGGCGCTATCATGCCATACCGCG
AAAGGTTTTGCGCCATTCGATGGCGCGCCGCCCAATTATTGAAGGCCTCCCTAACGGGGGGCCTTTTTTT
GTTTCTGGTCTCCCGCTTAACGATCGTTGGCTGCCCTTTGTGCGTCCAAACGGACGCACGGCGCTCTAAA
GCGGGTCGCGATCTTTCAGATTCGCTCCTCGCGCTTTCAGTCTTTGTTTTGGCGCATGTCGTTATCGCAA
AACCGCTGCACACTTTTGCGCGACATGCTCTGATCCCCCTCATCTGGGGGGGCCTATCTGAGGGAATTTC
CGATCCGGCTCGCCTGAACCATTCTGCTTTCCACGAACTTGAAAACGCTAGCTGTCACCGGATGTGCTTT
CCGGTCTGATGAGTCCGTGAGGACGAAACAGCCTCTACAAATAATTTTGTTTAAGAACTGGGAAGAGCGC
AGATTAAAGAGGAGAAATACTAGATGGCTTCCTCCGAAGACGTTATCAAAGAGTTCATGCGTTTCAAAGT
TCGTATGGAAGGTTCCGTTAACGGTCACGAGTTCGAAATCGAAGGTGAAGGTGAAGGTCGTCCGTACGAA
GGTACCCAGACCGCTAAACTGAAAGTTACCAAAGGTGGTCCGCTGCCGTTCGCTTGGGACATCCTGTCCC
CGCAGTTCCAGTACGGTTCCAAAGCTTACGTTAAACACCCGGCTGACATCCCGGACTACCTGAAACTGTC
CTTCCCGGAAGGTTTCAAATGGGAACGTGTTATGAACTTCGAAGACGGTGGTGTTGTTACCGTTACCCAG
GACTCCTCCCTGCAAGACGGTGAGTTCATCTACAAAGTTAAACTGCGTGGTACCAACTTCCCGTCCGACG
GTCCGGTTATGCAGAAAAAAACCATGGGTTGGGAAGCTTCCACCGAACGTATGTACCCGGAAGACGGTGC
TCTGAAAGGTGAAATCAAAATGCGTCTGAAACTGAAAGACGGTGGTCACTACGACGCTGAAGTTAAAACC
ACCTACATGGCTAAAAAACCGGTTCAGCTGCCGGGTGCTTACAAAACCGACATCAAACTGGACATCACCT
CCCACAACGAAGACTACACCATCGTTGAACAGTACGAACGTGCTGAAGGTCGTCACTCCACCGGTGCTTA
ATAACGCTGATAGTGCTAGTGTAGATCGCGCTTTCCAGTCGGGAAACCTGTCGTGCCAGCTGCATTAATG
AATCGGCCAACGCGCGGGGAGAGGCGGTTTGCGTATTGGGCGCATGCATAAAAACTGTTGTAATTCATTA
AGCATTCTGCCGACATGGAAGCCATCACAAACGGCATGATGAACCTGAATCGCCAGCGGCATCAGCACCT
TGTCGCCTTGCGTATAATATTTGCCCATGGGGGTGGGCGAAGAACTCCAGCATGAGATCCCCGCGCTGGA
GGATCATCCAGCCGGCGTCCCGGAAAACGATTCCGAAGCCCAACCTTTCATAGAAGGCGGCGGTGGAATC
GAAATCTCGTGATGGCAGGTTGGGCGTCGCTTGGTCGGTCATTTCGAACCCCAGAGTCCCGCTCAGAAGA
ACTCGTCAAGAAGGCGATAGAAGGCGATGCGCTGCGAATCGGGAGCGGCGATACCGTAAAGCACGAGGAA
GCGGTCAGCCCATTCGCCGCCAAGCTCTTCAGCAATATCACGGGTAGCCAACGCTATGTCCTGATAGCGG
TCCGCCACACCCAGCCGGCCACAGTCGATGAATCCAGAAAAGCGGCCATTTTCCACCATGATATTCGGCA
AGCAGGCATCGCCATGGGTCACGACGAGATCCTCGCCGTCGGGCATGCGCGCCTTGAGCCTGGCGAACAG
TTCGGCTGGCGCGAGCCCCTGATGCTCTTCGTCCAGATCATCCTGATCGACAAGACCGGCTTCCATCCGA
GTACGTGCTCGCTCGATGCGATGTTTCGCTTGGTGGTCGAATGGGCAGGTAGCCGGATCAAGCGTATGCA
GCCGCCGCATTGCATCAGCCATGATGGATACTTTCTCGGCAGGAGCAAGGTGAGATGACAGGAGATCCTG
CCCCGGCACTTCGCCCAATAGCAGCCAGTCCCTTCCCGCTTCAGTGACAACGTCGAGCACAGCTGCGCAA
GGAACGCCCGTCGTGGCCAGCCACGATAGCCGCGCTGCCTCGTCCTGCAGTTCATTCAGGGCACCGGACA
GGTCGGTCTTGACAAAAAGAACCGGGCGCCCCTGCGCTGACAGCCGGAACACGGCGGCATCAGAGCAGCC
GATTGTCTGTTGTGCCCAGTCATAGCCGAATAGCCTCTCCACCCAAGCGGCCGGAGAACCTGCGTGCAAT
CCATCTTGTTCAATCATGCGAAACGATCCTCATCCTGTCTCTTGATCAGATCTTGATCCCCTGCGCCATC
AGATCCTTGGCGGCAAGAAAGCCATCCAGTTTACTTTGCAGGGCTTCCCAACCTTACCAGAGGGCGCCCC
AGCTGGCAATTCCGGTTCGCTTGCTGTCCATAAAACCGCCCAGTCTAGCTATCGCCATGTAAGCCCACTG
CAAGCTACCTGCTTTCTCTTTGCGCTTGCGTTTTCCCTTGTCCAGATAGCCCAGTAGCTGACATTCATCC
CA
